>Addgene plasmid #146737 | pN3-modified-V5-SBP_K | depositor full sequence | sequence record 289183 | Full Sequence
TAGTTATTAATAGTAATCAATTACGGGGTCATTAGTTCATAGCCCATATATGGAGTTCCGCGTTACATAA
CTTACGGTAAATGGCCCGCCTGGCTGACCGCCCAACGACCCCCGCCCATTGACGTCAATAATGACGTATG
TTCCCATAGTAACGCCAATAGGGACTTTCCATTGACGTCAATGGGTGGAGTATTTACGGTAAACTGCCCA
CTTGGCAGTACATCAAGTGTATCATATGCCAAGTACGCCCCCTATTGACGTCAATGACGGTAAATGGCCC
GCCTGGCATTATGCCCAGTACATGACCTTATGGGACTTTCCTACTTGGCAGTACATCTACGTATTAGTCA
TCGCTATTACCATGGTGATGCGGTTTTGGCAGTACATCAATGGGCGTGGATAGCGGTTTGACTCACGGGG
ATTTCCAAGTCTCCACCCCATTGACGTCAATGGGAGTTTGTTTTGGCACCAAAATCAACGGGACTTTCCA
AAATGTCGTAACAACTCCGCCCCATTGACGCAAATGGGCGGTAGGCGTGTACGGTGGGAGGTCTATATAA
GCAGAGCTGGTTTAGTGAACCGTCAGATCCGCTAGCGCTACCGGACTCAGATCTCGAGCTCAAGCTTCGA
ATTCCTTGGGGTCCTCACGGAGAAGAACACCAGGAAAGACAGACAGGACCAGTGCCATGGGCCAGCTTTG
CTGCTTTCCTTTCTCAAGAGATGAAGGAAAAATCAGTGAAAAGAACGGAGGGGAGCCCGATGGGATCCGG
TAAGCCTATCCCTAACCCTCTCCTCGGTCTCGATTCTACGCCCGGAAGCGGTAGCGGTACCATGGACGAG
AAGACCACCGGCTGGGGGGGCGGCCACGTGGTGGAGGGCCTGGCCGGCGAGCTGGAGCAGCTGCGGGCCA
GGCTGGAGCACCACCCTCAGGGCCAGCGGGAGCCCTCCGGCGGCTGCAAGCCCTAAGCGGCCGCGACTCT
AGATCATAATCAGCCATACCACATTTGTAGAGGTTTTACTTGCTTTAAAAAACCTCCCACACCTCCCCCT
GAACCTGAAACATAAAATGAATGCAATTGTTGTTGTTAACTTGTTTATTGCAGCTTATAATGGTTACAAA
TAAAGCAATAGCATCACAAATTTCACAAATAAAGCATTTTTTTCACTGCATTCTAGTTGTGGTTTGTCCA
AACTCATCAATGTATCTTAAGGCGTAAATTGTAAGCGTTAATATTTTGTTAAAATTCGCGTTAAATTTTT
GTTAAATCAGCTCATTTTTTAACCAATAGGCCGAAATCGGCAAAATCCCTTATAAATCAAAAGAATAGAC
CGAGATAGGGT
[37 nt withheld, positions 1342-1378]
AAAGAACGTGGACTCCAACGTCAAAGG
[49 nt withheld, positions 1406-1454]
T
[91 nt withheld, positions 1456-1546]
G
[124 nt withheld, positions 1548-1671]
CAGGTGGCACTTTTCGGGGAAATGTGCGCGGAACCCCTATTTGTTTATTTTTCTAAATACATTCAAATAT
GTATCCGCTCATGAGACAATAACCCTGATAAATGCTTCAATAATATTGAAAAAGGAAGAGTCCTGAGGCG
GAAAGAACCAGCTGTGGAATGTGTGTCAGTTAGGGTGTGGAAAGTCCCCAGGCTCCCCAGCAGGCAGAAG
TATGCAAAGCATGCATCTCAATTAGTCAGCAACCAGGTGTGGAAAGTCCCCAGGCTCCCCAGCAGGCAGA
AGTATGCAAAGCATGCATCTCAATTAGTCAGCAACCATAGTCCCGCCCCTAACTCCGCCCATCCCGCCCC
TAACTCCGCCCAGTTCCGCCCATTCTCCGCCCCATGGCTGACTAATTTTTTTTATTTATGCAGAGGCCGA
GGCCGCCTCGGCCTCTGAGCTATTCCAGAAGTAGTGAGGAGGCTTTTTTGGAGGCCTAGGCTTTTGCAAA
GATCGATCAAGAGACAGGATGAGGATCGTTTCGCATGATTGAACAAGATGGATTGCACGCAGGTTCTCCG
GCCGCTTGGGTGGAGAGGCTATTCGGCTATGACTGGGCACAACAGACAATCGGCTGCTCTGATGCCGCCG
TGTTCCGGCTGTCAGCGCAGGGGCGCCCGGTTCTTTTTGTCAAGACCGACCTGTCCGGTGCCCTGAATGA
ACTGCAAGACGAGGCAGCGCGGCTATCGTGGCTGGCCACGACGGGCGTTCCTTGCGCAGCTGTGCTCGAC
GTTGTCACTGAAGCGGGAAGGGACTGGCTGCTATTGGGCGAAGTGCCGGGGCAGGATCTCCTGTCATCTC
ACCTTGCTCCTGCCGAGAAAGTATCCATCATGGCTGATGCAATGCGGCGGCTGCATACGCTTGATCCGGC
TACCTGCCCATTCGACCACCAAGCGAAACATCGCATCGAGCGAGCACGTACTCGGATGGAAGCCGGTCTT
GTCGATCAGGATGATCTGGACGAAGAGCATCAGGGGCTCGCGCCAGCCGAACTGTTCGCCAGGCTCAAGG
CGAGCATGCCCGACGGCGAGGATCTCGTCGTGACCCATGGCGATGCCTGCTTGCCGAATATCATGGTGGA
AAATGGCCGCTTTTCTGGATTCATCGACTGTGGCCGGCTGGGTGTGGCGGACCGCTATCAGGACATAGCG
TTGGCTACCCGTGATATTGCTGAAGAGCTTGGCGGCGAATGGGCTGACCGCTTCCTCGTGCTTTACGGTA
TCGCCGCTCCCGATTCGCAGCGCATCGCCTTCTATCGCCTTCTTGACGAGTTCTTCTGAGCGGGACTCTG
GGGTTCGAAATGACCGACCAAGCGACGCCCAACCTGCCATCACGAGATTTCGATTCCACCGCCGCCTTCT
ATGAAAGGTTGGGCTTCGGAATCGTTTTCCGGGACGCCGGCTGGATGATCCTCCAGCGCGGGGATCTCAT
GCTGGAGTTCTTCGCCCACCCTAGGGGGAGGCTAACTGAAACACGGAAGGAGACAATACCGGAAGGAACC
CGCGCTATGACGGCAATAAAAAGACAGAATAAAACGCACGGTGTTGGGTCGTTTGTTCATAAACGCGGGG
TTCGGTCCCAGGGCTGGCACTCTGTCGATACCCCACCGAGACCCCATTGGGGCCAATACGCCCGCGTTTC
TTCCTTTTCCCCACCCCACCCCCCAAGTTCGGGTGAAGGCCCAGGGCTCGCAGCCAACGTCGGGGCGGCA
GGCCCTGCCATAGCCTCAGGTTACTCATATATACTTTAGATTGATTTAAAACTTCATTTTTAATTTAAAA
GGATCTAGGTGAAGATCCTTTTTGATAATCTCATGACCAAAATCCCTTAACGTGAGTTTTCGTTCCACTG
AGCGTCAGACCCCGTAGAAAAGATCAAAGGATCTTCTTGAGATCCTTTTTTTCTGCGCGTAATCTGCTGC
TTGCAAACAAAAAAACCACCGCTACCAGCGGTGGTTTGTTTGCCGGATCAAGAGCTACCAACTCTTTTTC
CGAAGGTAACTGGCTTCAGCAGAGCGCAGATACCAAATACTGTCCTTCTAGTGTAGCCGTAGTTAGGCCA
CCACTTCAAGAACTCTGTAGCACCGCCTACATACCTCGCTCTGCTAATCCTGTTACCAGTGGCTGCTGCC
AGTGGCGATAAGTCGTGTCTTACCGGGTTGGACTCAAGACGATAGTTACCGGATAAGGCGCAGCGGTCGG
GCTGAACGGGGGGTTCGTGCACACAGCCCAGCTTGGAGCGAACGACCTACACCGAACTGAGATACCTACA
GCGTGAGCTATGAGAAAGCGCCACGCTTCCCGAAGGGAGAAAGGCGGACAGGTATCCGGTAAGCGGCAGG
GTCGGAACAGGAGAGCGCACGAGGGAGCTTCCAGGGGGAAACGCCTGGTATCTTTATAGTCCTGTCGGGT
TTCGCCACCTCTGACTTGAGCGTCGATTTTTGTGATGCTCGTCAGGGGGGCGGAGCCTATGGAAAAACGC
CAGCAACGCGGCCTTTTTACGGTTCCTGGCCTTTTGCTGGCCTTTTGCTCACATGTTCTTTCCTGCGTTA
TCCCCTGATTCTGTGGATAACCGTATTACCGCCATGCAT
Features (pLannotate 1.2.2; 16 found; start..end, strand, type, name):
     61..364     +  enhancer       CMV enhancer: human cytomegalovirus immediate early enhancer
    365..568     +  promoter       CMV promoter: human cytomegalovirus (CMV) immediate early promoter
    591..634     +  misc_feature   MCS (fragment): multiple cloning site
    687..761     +  CDS            Akap7 (fragment): AKA7A_MOUSE - Also known as Akap18. Experimental evidence at protein level: Swiss-Prot protein existence level 1. Targets the cAMP-dependent protein kinase (PKA) to the plasma membrane, and permits functional coupling to the L-type calcium channel. The membrane-associated form reduces epithelial sodium channel (ENaC) activity, whereas the free cytoplasmic form may negatively regulate ENaC channel feedback inhibition by intracellular sodium (By similarity). From Mus musculus (Mouse).
    769..810     +  CDS            V5 tag: epitope tag from simian virus 5
    832..945     +  CDS            SBP: streptavidin-binding peptide selected from a peptide library; binds streptavidin with nanomolar affinity (Keefe et al., 2001)
    982..1065    +  CDS            large T antigen (fragment): large T antigen from SV40 (simian virus 40)
   1088..1209    +  polyA_signal   SV40 poly(A) signal: SV40 polyadenylation signal
   1243..1671    -  rep_origin     f1 ori (sequence partly withheld): f1 bacteriophage origin of replication; arrow indicates direction of (+) strand synthesis
   1698..1802    +  promoter       AmpR promoter: bla
   1804..2161    +  promoter       SV40 promoter: SV40 enhancer and early promoter
   2196..2990    +  CDS            NeoR/KanR: aminoglycoside phosphotransferase from Tn5; aph(3')-II (or nptII); confers resistance to neomycin, kanamycin, and G418 (Geneticin®)
   3011..3163    +  CDS            ble (fragment): BLE_KLEPN - Experimental evidence at protein level: Swiss-Prot protein existence level 1. Binding protein with a strong affinity to the bleomycin family of antibiotics. Binds to CL990; an antimitotic-antibiotic compound. From Klebsiella pneumoniae.
   3222..3269    +  polyA_signal   HSV TK poly(A) signal: herpes simplex virus thymidine kinase polyadenylation signal (Cole and Stacy, 1985)
   3360..3376    -  polyA_signal   bGH poly(A) signal (fragment): bovine growth hormone polyadenylation signal
   3598..4186    +  rep_origin     ori: high-copy-number ColE1/pMB1/pBR322/pUC origin of replication
