[The description below was written by a language model from this plasmid's Addgene catalogue record and pLannotate feature annotations shown in this document.]
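Description:
pN3-modified-V5-SBP_K is an empty mammalian expression backbone of about 4.3 kb, designed for adding a tandem V5–SBP tag to a protein of interest. The catalogue lists the parental backbone as unknown, although the name and the feature layout are consistent with an N3-type CMV expression vector. It is maintained in E. coli through a high-copy ColE1/pUC-type origin and selected with kanamycin. An f1 origin is also present. The single NeoR/KanR gene (aminoglycoside phosphotransferase from Tn5) sits behind both a bacterial bla promoter and the SV40 enhancer/early promoter and is followed by the HSV TK polyadenylation signal. The same marker therefore gives kanamycin resistance in bacteria and can support G418 selection in transfected mammalian cells.

The expression cassette consists of the human CMV immediate-early enhancer and promoter, a multiple cloning site, coding sequence for the V5 epitope and then the streptavidin-binding peptide (SBP), and finally the SV40 poly(A) signal. Because the tags lie downstream of the cloning site, an open reading frame inserted in frame would be expected to carry V5-SBP at its C-terminus. V5 allows antibody detection, and SBP allows capture on streptavidin resin for pull-down or affinity purification. The record does not state a specific application beyond mammalian expression, and no insert is present.

Several short automated annotations are probably incidental sequence matches or remnants of the backbone rather than functional elements. These are the Akap7 fragment between the cloning site and V5, the SV40 large T antigen fragment near the poly(A) region, the ble fragment and the bGH poly(A) fragment. The depositor's sequence may be theoretical rather than fully verified.
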