Addgene plasmid #146737: pN3-modified-V5-SBP_K
Purpose: (Empty Backbone) Mammalian Expression vector
Depositing lab: Elisa Izaurralde. Depositing organization: Max Planck Institute for Developmental Biology.
Backbone
  Vector backbone: Unknown
  Vector type: Mammalian Expression
Growth in bacteria
  Bacterial resistance: Kanamycin, 50 μg/mL
  Growth temperature: 37°C
  Growth strain: DH5alpha
  Copy number: High Copy
Gene/Insert
  Gene/Insert name: None
Terms and licenses: Academic/Nonprofit Terms; Industry Terms: Not Available to Industry
Depositor comments: Plasmids from this collection were made available to the research community and donated after the lab closed. Please note that the sequence provided by the depositing laboratory may be theoretical/predicted or based on Sanger sequencing results. There may be discrepancies between sequencing results obtained by Addgene and the depositor sequence. If an Addgene verified sequence is not available, please contact before placing your order to request that our lab fully sequence the plasmid.
How to cite: pN3-modified-V5-SBP_K was a gift from Elisa Izaurralde (Addgene plasmid # 146737 ; http://n2t.net/addgene:146737 ; RRID:Addgene_146737)
